>Addgene plasmid #56553 | Citrine-Actin-3 | addgene full sequence | sequence record 216907 | Addgene NGS Result
TAATAGTAATCAATTACGGGGTCATTAGTTCATAGCCCATATATGGAGTTCCGCGTTACATAACTTACGG
TAAATGGCCCGCCTGGCTGACCGCCCAACGACCCCCGCCCATTGACGTCAATAATGACGTATGTTCCCAT
AGTAACGCCAATAGGGACTTTCCATTGACGTCAATGGGTGGAGTATTTACGGTAAACTGCCCACTTGGCA
GTACATCAAGTGTATCATATGCCAAGTACGCCCCCTATTGACGTCAATGACGGTAAATGGCCCGCCTGGC
ATTATGCCCAGTACATGACCTTATGGGACTTTCCTACTTGGCAGTACATCTACGTATTAGTCATCGCTAT
TACCATGGTGATGCGGTTTTGGCAGTACATCAATGGGCGTGGATAGCGGTTTGACTCACGGGGATTTCCA
AGTCTCCACCCCATTGACGTCAATGGGAGTTTGTTTTGGCACCAAAATCAACGGGACTTTCCAAAATGTC
GTAACAACTCCGCCCCATTGACGCAAATGGGCGGTAGGCGTGTACGGTGGGAGGTCTATATAAGCAGAGC
TGGTTTAGTGAACCGTCAGATCCGCTAGCGCTACCGGTACCATGGTGAGCAAGGGCGAGGAGCTGTTCAC
CGGGGTGGTGCCCATCCTGGTCGAGCTGGACGGCGACGTAAACGGCCACAAGTTCAGCGTGTCCGGCGAG
GGCGAGGGCGATGCCACCTACGGCAAGCTGACCCTGAAGTTCATCTGCACCACCGGCAAGCTGCCCGTGC
CCTGGCCCACCCTCGTGACCACCTTCGGCTACGGCCTGATGTGCTTCGCCCGCTACCCCGACCACATGAA
GCAGCACGACTTCTTCAAGTCCGCCATGCCCGAAGGCTACGTCCAGGAGCGCACCATCTTCTTCAAGGAC
GACGGCAACTACAAGACCCGCGCCGAGGTGAAGTTCGAGGGCGACACCCTGGTGAACCGCATCGAGCTGA
AGGGCATCGACTTCAAGGAGGACGGCAACATCCTGGGGCACAAGCTGGAGTACAACTACAACAGCCACAA
CGTCTATATCATGGCCGACAAGCAGAAGAACGGCATCAAGGTGAACTTCAAGATCCGCCACAACATCGAG
GACGGCAGCGTGCAGCTCGCCGACCACTACCAGCAGAACACCCCCATCGGCGACGGCCCCGTGCTGCTGC
CCGACAACCACTACCTGAGCTACCAGTCCGCCCTGAGCAAAGACCCCAACGAGAAGCGCGATCACATGGT
CCTGCTGGAGTTCGTGACCGCCGCCGGGATCACTCTCGGCATGGACGAGCTGTACAAGTCTCGAGCTATG
GATGATGATATCGCCGCGCTCGTCGTCGACAACGGCTCCGGCATGTGCAAGGCCGGCTTCGCGGGCGACG
ATGCCCCCCGGGCCGTCTTCCCCTCCATCGTGGGGCGCCCCAGGCACCAGGGCGTGATGGTGGGCATGGG
TCAGAAGGATTCCTATGTGGGCGACGAGGCCCAGAGCAAGAGAGGCATCCTCACCCTGAAGTACCCCATC
GAGCACGGCATCGTCACCAACTGGGACGACATGGAGAAAATCTGGCACCACACCTTCTACAATGAGCTGC
GTGTGGCTCCCGAGGAGCACCCCGTGCTGCTGACCGAGGCCCCCCTGAACCCCAAGGCCAACCGCGAGAA
GATGACCCAGATCATGTTTGAGACCTTCAACACCCCAGCCATGTACGTTGCTATCCAGGCTGTGCTATCC
CTGTACGCCTCTGGCCGTACCACTGGCATCGTGATGGACTCCGGTGACGGGGTCACCCACACTGTGCCCA
TCTACGAGGGGTATGCCCTCCCCCATGCCATCCTGCGTCTGGACCTGGCTGGCCGGGACCTGACTGACTA
CCTCATGAAGATCCTCACCGAGCGCGGCTACAGCTTCACCACCACGGCCGAGCGGGAAATCGTGCGTGAC
ATTAAGGAGAAGCTGTGCTACGTCGCCCTGGACTTCGAGCAAGAGATGGCCACGGCTGCTTCCAGCTCCT
CCCTGGAGAAGAGCTACGAGCTGCCTGACGGCCAGGTCATCACCATTGGCAATGAGCGGTTCCGCTGCCC
TGAGGCACTCTTCCAGCCTTCCTTCCTGGGCATGGAGTCCTGTGGCATCCACGAAACTACCTTCAACTCC
ATCATGAAGTGTGACGTGGACATCCGCAAAGACCTGTACGCCAACACAGTGCTGTCTGGCGGCACCACCA
TGTACCCTGGCATTGCCGACAGGATGCAGAAGGAGATCACTGCCCTGGCACCCAGCACAATGAAGATCAA
GATCATTGCTCCTCCTGAGCGCAAGTACTCCGTGTGGATCGGCGGCTCCATCCTGGCCTCGCTGTCCACC
TTCCAGCAGATGTGGATCAGCAAGCAGGAGTATGACGAGTCCGGCCCCTCCATCGTCCACCGCAAATGCT
TCTAGGGATCCACCGGATCTAGATAACTGATCATAATCAGCCATACCACATTTGTAGAGGTTTTACTTGC
TTTAAAAAACCTCCCACACCTCCCCCTGAACCTGAAACATAAAATGAATGCAATTGTTGTTGTTAACTTG
TTTATTGCAGCTTATAATGGTTACAAATAAAGCAATAGCATCACAAATTTCACAAATAAAGCATTTTTTT
CACTGCATTCTAGTTGTGGTTTGTCCAAACTCATCAATGTATCTTAACGCGTAAATTGTAAGCGTTAATA
TTTTGTTAAAATTCGCGTTAAATTTTTGTTAAATCAGCTCATTTTTTAACCAATAGGCCGAAATCGGCAA
AATCCCTTATAAATCAAAAGAATAGACCGAGATAGGGT
[37 nt withheld, positions 2839-2875]
AAAGAACGTGGACTCCAACGTCAAAGG
[49 nt withheld, positions 2903-2951]
T
[91 nt withheld, positions 2953-3043]
G
[124 nt withheld, positions 3045-3168]
CAGGTGGCACTTTTCGGGGAAATGTGCGCGGAACCCCTATTTGTTTATTTTTCTAAATACATTCAAATAT
GTATCCGCTCATGAGACAATAACCCTGATAAATGCTTCAATAATATTGAAAAAGGAAGAGTCCTGAGGCG
GAAAGAACCAGCTGTGGAATGTGTGTCAGTTAGGGTGTGGAAAGTCCCCAGGCTCCCCAGCAGGCAGAAG
TATGCAAAGCATGCATCTCAATTAGTCAGCAACCAGGTGTGGAAAGTCCCCAGGCTCCCCAGCAGGCAGA
AGTATGCAAAGCATGCATCTCAATTAGTCAGCAACCATAGTCCCGCCCCTAACTCCGCCCATCCCGCCCC
TAACTCCGCCCAGTTCCGCCCATTCTCCGCCCCATGGCTGACTAATTTTTTTTATTTATGCAGAGGCCGA
GGCCGCCTCGGCCTCTGAGCTATTCCAGAAGTAGTGAGGAGGCTTTTTTGGAGGCCTAGGCTTTTGCAAA
GATCGATCAAGAGACAGGATGAGGATCGTTTCGCATGATTGAACAAGATGGATTGCACGCAGGTTCTCCG
GCCGCTTGGGTGGAGAGGCTATTCGGCTATGACTGGGCACAACAGACAATCGGCTGCTCTGATGCCGCCG
TGTTCCGGCTGTCAGCGCAGGGGCGCCCGGTTCTTTTTGTCAAGACCGACCTGTCCGGTGCCCTGAATGA
ACTGCAAGACGAGGCAGCGCGGCTATCGTGGCTGGCCACGACGGGCGTTCCTTGCGCAGCTGTGCTCGAC
GTTGTCACTGAAGCGGGAAGGGACTGGCTGCTATTGGGCGAAGTGCCGGGGCAGGATCTCCTGTCATCTC
ACCTTGCTCCTGCCGAGAAAGTATCCATCATGGCTGATGCAATGCGGCGGCTGCATACGCTTGATCCGGC
TACCTGCCCATTCGACCACCAAGCGAAACATCGCATCGAGCGAGCACGTACTCGGATGGAAGCCGGTCTT
GTCGATCAGGATGATCTGGACGAAGAGCATCAGGGGCTCGCGCCAGCCGAACTGTTCGCCAGGCTCAAGG
CGAGCATGCCCGACGGCGAGGATCTCGTCGTGACCCATGGCGATGCCTGCTTGCCGAATATCATGGTGGA
AAATGGCCGCTTTTCTGGATTCATCGACTGTGGCCGGCTGGGTGTGGCGGACCGCTATCAGGACATAGCG
TTGGCTACCCGTGATATTGCTGAAGAGCTTGGCGGCGAATGGGCTGACCGCTTCCTCGTGCTTTACGGTA
TCGCCGCTCCCGATTCGCAGCGCATCGCCTTCTATCGCCTTCTTGACGAGTTCTTCTGAGCGGGACTCTG
GGGTTCGAAATGACCGACCAAGCGACGCCCAACCTGCCATCACGAGATTTCGATTCCACCGCCGCCTTCT
ATGAAAGGTTGGGCTTCGGAATCGTTTTCCGGGACGCCGGCTGGATGATCCTCCAGCGCGGGGATCTCAT
GCTGGAGTTCTTCGCCCACCCTAGGGGGAGGCTAACTGAAACACGGAAGGAGACAATACCGGAAGGAACC
CGCGCTATGACGGCAATAAAAAGACAGAATAAAACGCACGGTGTTGGGTCGTTTGTTCATAAACGCGGGG
TTCGGTCCCAGGGCTGGCACTCTGTCGATACCCCACCGAGACCCCATTGGGGCCAATACGCCCGCGTTTC
TTCCTTTTCCCCACCCCACCCCCCAAGTTCGGGTGAAGGCCCAGGGCTCGCAGCCAACGTCGGGGCGGCA
GGCCCTGCCATAGCCTCAGGTTACTCATATATACTTTAGATTGATTTAAAACTTCATTTTTAATTTAAAA
GGATCTAGGTGAAGATCCTTTTTGATAATCTCATGACCAAAATCCCTTAACGTGAGTTTTCGTTCCACTG
AGCGTCAGACCCCGTAGAAAAGATCAAAGGATCTTCTTGAGATCCTTTTTTTCTGCGCGTAATCTGCTGC
TTGCAAACAAAAAAACCACCGCTACCAGCGGTGGTTTGTTTGCCGGATCAAGAGCTACCAACTCTTTTTC
CGAAGGTAACTGGCTTCAGCAGAGCGCAGATACCAAATACTGTTCTTCTAGTGTAGCCGTAGTTAGGCCA
CCACTTCAAGAACTCTGTAGCACCGCCTACATACCTCGCTCTGCTAATCCTGTTACCAGTGGCTGCTGCC
AGTGGCGATAAGTCGTGTCTTACCGGGTTGGACTCAAGACGATAGTTACCGGATAAGGCGCAGCGGTCGG
GCTGAACGGGGGGTTCGTGCACACAGCCCAGCTTGGAGCGAACGACCTACACCGAACTGAGATACCTACA
GCGTGAGCTATGAGAAAGCGCCACGCTTCCCGAAGGGAGAAAGGCGGACAGGTATCCGGTAAGCGGCAGG
GTCGGAACAGGAGAGCGCACGAGGGAGCTTCCAGGGGGAAACGCCTGGTATCTTTATAGTCCTGTCGGGT
TTCGCCACCTCTGACTTGAGCGTCGATTTTTGTGATGCTCGTCAGGGGGGCGGAGCCTATGGAAAAACGC
CAGCAACGCGGCCTTTTTACGGTTCCTGGCCTTTTGCTGGCCTTTTGCTCACATGTTCTTTCCTGCGTTA
TCCCCTGATTCTGTGGATAACCGTATTACCGCCATGCATTAGTTAT
Features (pLannotate 1.2.2; 14 found; start..end, strand, type, name):
     54..357     +  enhancer       CMV enhancer: human cytomegalovirus immediate early enhancer
    358..561     +  promoter       CMV promoter: human cytomegalovirus (CMV) immediate early promoter
    602..1318    +  CDS            Citrine: Citrine is a basic (constitutively fluorescent) yellow fluorescent protein published in 2001, derived from Aequorea victoria. It has moderate acid sensitivity.
   1328..2452    +  CDS            ACTB: ACTB_BOVIN - Experimental evidence at protein level: Swiss-Prot protein existence level 1. Actin is a highly conserved protein that polymerizes to produce filaments that form cross-linked networks in the cytoplasm of cells. Actin exists in both monomeric (G-actin) and polymeric (F-actin) forms, both forms playing key functions, such as cell motility and contraction. In addition to their role in the cytoplasmic cytoskeleton, G- and F-actin also localize in the nucleus, and regulate gene transcription and motility and repair of damaged DNA. From Bos taurus (Bovine).
   2478..2562    +  CDS            large T antigen (fragment): large T antigen from SV40 (simian virus 40)
   2585..2706    +  polyA_signal   SV40 poly(A) signal: SV40 polyadenylation signal
   2740..3168    -  rep_origin     f1 ori (sequence partly withheld): f1 bacteriophage origin of replication; arrow indicates direction of (+) strand synthesis
   3195..3299    +  promoter       AmpR promoter: bla
   3301..3658    +  promoter       SV40 promoter: SV40 enhancer and early promoter
   3693..4487    +  CDS            NeoR/KanR: aminoglycoside phosphotransferase from Tn5; aph(3')-II (or nptII); confers resistance to neomycin, kanamycin, and G418 (Geneticin®)
   4508..4660    +  CDS            ble (fragment): BLE_KLEPN - Experimental evidence at protein level: Swiss-Prot protein existence level 1. Binding protein with a strong affinity to the bleomycin family of antibiotics. Binds to CL990; an antimitotic-antibiotic compound. From Klebsiella pneumoniae.
   4719..4766    +  polyA_signal   HSV TK poly(A) signal: herpes simplex virus thymidine kinase polyadenylation signal (Cole and Stacy, 1985)
   4857..4873    -  polyA_signal   bGH poly(A) signal (fragment): bovine growth hormone polyadenylation signal
   5095..5683    +  rep_origin     ori: high-copy-number ColE1/pMB1/pBR322/pUC origin of replication
