[The description below was written by a language model from this plasmid's Addgene catalogue record and pLannotate feature annotations shown in this document.]
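Description:
Citrine-Actin-3 is a mammalian expression plasmid that produces human beta-actin (ACTB) fused to the yellow fluorescent protein Citrine. It is built on a Citrine-bearing backbone of the C1-style layout, in which the fluorescent protein lies upstream of the insert. The sequenced record is about 5.8 kb. In bacteria the plasmid replicates from a high-copy ColE1/pUC-type origin and is selected with kanamycin. An f1 phage origin is also present. A single NeoR/KanR (Tn5 aminoglycoside phosphotransferase) gene provides both selections. It is preceded by a bacterial bla-type promoter for kanamycin resistance in E. coli and by the SV40 enhancer/early promoter for G418 selection of stably transfected mammalian cells, and it is terminated by the HSV TK polyadenylation signal. The short ble, bGH poly(A) and large T antigen fragments in the annotation appear to be backbone remnants rather than functional elements.

The expression cassette is driven by the human cytomegalovirus immediate-early enhancer and promoter. The Citrine coding sequence comes first, followed after a very short linker by the actin open reading frame, so Citrine sits at the N-terminus of actin. The "3" in the name probably refers to this linker length, although the record does not say so. Transcripts are terminated by the SV40 poly(A) signal. The annotation tool matched the actin sequence to the bovine protein, which reflects how highly conserved beta-actin is; the catalogue entry lists the insert as human. The fusion is intended as a localization marker that incorporates into the actin cytoskeleton, allowing filaments to be seen by fluorescence microscopy of transfected cells. The listed excitation and emission maxima are 516 nm and 529 nm.
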