Addgene plasmid #56553: Citrine-Actin-3
Purpose: Localization: Actin, Excitation: 516, Emission: 529
Depositing lab: Michael Davidson. Depositing organization: Florida State University, Tallahassee.
Backbone
  Vector backbone: Citrine
  Backbone size w/o insert (bp): 4750
  Vector type: Mammalian Expression
  Selectable markers: Neomycin (select with G418)
Growth in bacteria
  Bacterial resistance: Kanamycin, 50 μg/mL
  Growth temperature: 37°C
  Growth strain: DH5alpha
  Copy number: High Copy
Gene/Insert
  Gene/Insert name: Actin (alt name: NM_001101.3)
  Species: H. sapiens (human)
  Entrez Gene: ACTB (a.k.a. BKRNS, BNS, BRWS1, CSMH, DDS1, PS1TP5BP1, THC8)
  Promoter: CMV
  Tag / fusion protein: Citrine
  Cloning method: Unknown
  Sequencing primers: 5′ CMV-F; 3′ SV40pA-R
Terms and licenses: Academic/Nonprofit Terms; Industry Terms
Depositor comments: . Excitation = 516; Emission = 529
How to cite: Citrine-Actin-3 was a gift from Michael Davidson (Addgene plasmid # 56553 ; http://n2t.net/addgene:56553 ; RRID:Addgene_56553)
