>Addgene plasmid #56553 | Citrine-Actin-3 | depositor partial sequence | sequence record 87442 | insert sequence
GACGTCAGATCCGCTAGCGCTACCGGTACCATGGTGAGCAAGGGCGAGGAGCTGTTCACCGGGGTGGTGC
CCATCCTGGTCGAGCTGGACGGCGACGTAAACGGCCACAAGTTCAGCGTGTCCGGCGAGGGCGAGGGCGA
TGCCACCTACGGCAAGCTGACCCTGAAGTTCATCTGCACCACCGGCAAGCTGCCCGTGCCCTGGCCCACC
CTCGTGACCACCTTCGGCTACGGCCTGATGTGCTTCGCCCGCTACCCCGACCACATGAAGCAGCACGACT
TCTTCAAGTCCGCCATGCCCGAAGGCTACGTCCAGGAGCGCACCATCTTCTTCAAGGACGACGGCAACTA
CAAGACCCGCGCCGAGGTGAAGTTCGAGGGCGACACCCTGGTGAACCGCATCGAGCTGAAGGGCATCGAC
TTCAAGGAGGACGGCAACATCCTGGGGCACAAGCTGGAGTACAACTACAACAGCCACAACGTCTATATCA
TGGCCGACAAGCAGAAGAACGGCATCAAGGTGAACTTCAAGATCCGCCACAACATCGAGGACGGCAGCGT
GCAGCTCGCCGACCACTACCAGCAGAACACCCCCATCGGCGACGGCCCCGTGCTGCTGCCCGACAACCAC
TACCTGAGCTACCAGTCCGCCCTGAGCAAAGACCCCAACGAGAAGCGCGATCACATGGTCCTGCTGGAGT
TCGTGACCGCCGCCGGGATCACTCTCGGCATGGACGAGCTGTACAAGTCTCGAGCTATGGATGATGATAT
CGCCGCGCTCGTCGTCGACAACGGCTCCGGCATGTGCAAGGCCGGCTTCGCGGGCGACGATGCCCCCCGG
GCCGTCTTCCCCTCCATCGTGGGGCGCCCCAGGCACCAGGGCGTGATGGTGGGCATGGGTCAGAAGGATT
CCTATGTGGGCGACGAGGCCCAGAGCAAGAGAGGCATCCTCACCCTGAAGTACCCCATCGAGCACGGCAT
CGTCACCAACTGGGACGACATGGAGAAAATCTGGCACCACACCTTCTACAATGAGCTGCGTGTGGCTCCC
GAGGAGCACCCCGTGCTGCTGACCGAGGCCCCCCTGAACCCCAAGGCCAACCGCGAGAAGATGACCCAGA
TCATGTTTGAGACCTTCAACACCCCAGCCATGTACGTTGCTATCCAGGCTGTGCTATCCCTGTACGCCTC
TGGCCGTACCACTGGCATCGTGATGGACTCCGGTGACGGGGTCACCCACACTGTGCCCATCTACGAGGGG
TATGCCCTCCCCCATGCCATCCTGCGTCTGGACCTGGCTGGCCGGGACCTGACTGACTACCTCATGAAGA
TCCTCACCGAGCGCGGCTACAGCTTCACCACCACGGCCGAGCGGGAAATCGTGCGTGACATTAAGGAGAA
GCTGTGCTACGTCGCCCTGGACTTCGAGCAAGAGATGGCCACGGCTGCTTCCAGCTCCTCCCTGGAGAAG
AGCTACGAGCTGCCTGACGGCCAGGTCATCACCATTGGCAATGAGCGGTTCCGCTGCCCTGAGGCACTCT
TCCAGCCTTCCTTCCTGGGCATGGAGTCCTGTGGCATCCACGAAACTACCTTCAACTCCATCATGAAGTG
TGACGTGGACATCCGCAAAGACCTGTACGCCAACACAGTGCTGTCTGGCGGCACCACCATGTACCCTGGC
ATTGCCGACAGGATGCAGAAGGAGATCACTGCCCTGGCACCCAGCACAATGAAGATCAAGATCATTGCTC
CTCCTGAGCGCAAGTACTCCGTGTGGATCGGCGGCTCCATCCTGGCCTCGCTGTCCACCTTCCAGCAGAT
GTGGATCAGCAAGCAGGAGTATGACGAGTCCGGCCCCTCCATCGTCCACCGCAAATGCTTCTAGGGATCC
ACCGGATCTAGATAACTGATCATAATCAGCCATACCACAGT
